>Addgene plasmid #248006 | pET28-hisSumo-KE-Des27.11 | addgene full sequence | sequence record 494347 | Addgene NGS Result
TGAGATCCGGCTGCTAACAAAGCCCGAAAGGAAGCTGAGTTGGCTGCTGCCACCGCTGAGCAATAACTAG
CATAACCCCTTGGGGCCTCTAAACGGGTCTTGAGGGGTTTTTTGCTGAAAGGAGGAACTATATCCGGATT
GGCGAATGGG
[124 nt withheld, positions 151-274]
C
[91 nt withheld, positions 276-366]
A
[49 nt withheld, positions 368-416]
CCTTTGACGTTGGAGTCCACGTTCTTT
[37 nt withheld, positions 444-480]
ACCCTATCTCGGTCTATTCTTTTGATTTATAAGGGATTTTGCCGATTTCGGCCTATTGGTTAAAAAATGA
GCTGATTTAACAAAAATTTAACGCGAATTTTAACAAAATATTAACGCTTACAATTTAGGTGGCACTTTTC
GGGGAAATGTGCGCGGAACCCCTATTTGTTTATTTTTCTAAATACATTCAAATATGTATCCGCTCATGAA
TTAATTCTTAGAAAAACTCATCGAGCATCAAATGAAACTGCAATTTATTCATATCAGGATTATCAATACC
ATATTTTTGAAAAAGCCGTTTCTGTAATGAAGGAGAAAACTCACCGAGGCAGTTCCATAGGATGGCAAGA
TCCTGGTATCGGTCTGCGATTCCGACTCGTCCAACATCAATACAACCTATTAATTTCCCCTCGTCAAAAA
TAAGGTTATCAAGTGAGAAATCACCATGAGTGACGACTGAATCCGGTGAGAATGGCAAAAGTTTATGCAT
TTCTTTCCAGACTTGTTCAACAGGCCAGCCATTACGCTCGTCATCAAAATCACTCGCATCAACCAAACCG
TTATTCATTCGTGATTGCGCCTGAGCGAGACGAAATACGCGATCGCTGTTAAAAGGACAATTACAAACAG
GAATCGAATGCAACCGGCGCAGGAACACTGCCAGCGCATCAACAATATTTTCACCTGAATCAGGATATTC
TTCTAATACCTGGAATGCTGTTTTCCCGGGGATCGCAGTGGTGAGTAACCATGCATCATCAGGAGTACGG
ATAAAATGCTTGATGGTCGGAAGAGGCATAAATTCCGTCAGCCAGTTTAGTCTGACCATCTCATCTGTAA
CATCATTGGCAACGCTACCTTTGCCATGTTTCAGAAACAACTCTGGCGCATCGGGCTTCCCATACAATCG
ATAGATTGTCGCACCTGATTGCCCGACATTATCGCGAGCCCATTTATACCCATATAAATCAGCATCCATG
TTGGAATTTAATCGCGGCCTAGAGCAAGACGTTTCCCGTTGAATATGGCTCATAACACCCCTTGTATTAC
TGTTTATGTAAGCAGACAGTTTTATTGTTCATGACCAAAATCCCTTAACGTGAGTTTTCGTTCCACTGAG
CGTCAGACCCCGTAGAAAAGATCAAAGGATCTTCTTGAGATCCTTTTTTTCTGCGCGTAATCTGCTGCTT
GCAAACAAAAAAACCACCGCTACCAGCGGTGGTTTGTTTGCCGGATCAAGAGCTACCAACTCTTTTTCCG
AAGGTAACTGGCTTCAGCAGAGCGCAGATACCAAATACTGTCCTTCTAGTGTAGCCGTAGTTAGGCCACC
ACTTCAAGAACTCTGTAGCACCGCCTACATACCTCGCTCTGCTAATCCTGTTACCAGTGGCTGCTGCCAG
TGGCGATAAGTCGTGTCTTACCGGGTTGGACTCAAGACGATAGTTACCGGATAAGGCGCAGCGGTCGGGC
TGAACGGGGGGTTCGTGCACACAGCCCAGCTTGGAGCGAACGACCTACACCGAACTGAGATACCTACAGC
GTGAGCTATGAGAAAGCGCCACGCTTCCCGAAGGGAGAAAGGCGGACAGGTATCCGGTAAGCGGCAGGGT
CGGAACAGGAGAGCGCACGAGGGAGCTTCCAGGGGGAAACGCCTGGTATCTTTATAGTCCTGTCGGGTTT
CGCCACCTCTGACTTGAGCGTCGATTTTTGTGATGCTCGTCAGGGGGGCGGAGCCTATGGAAAAACGCCA
GCAACGCGGCCTTTTTACGGTTCCTGGCCTTTTGCTGGCCTTTTGCTCACATGTTCTTTCCTGCGTTATC
CCCTGATTCTGTGGATAACCGTATTACCGCCTTTGAGTGAGCTGATACCGCTCGCCGCAGCCGAACGACC
GAGCGCAGCGAGTCAGTGAGCGAGGAAGCGGAAGAGCGCCTGATGCGGTATTTTCTCCTTACGCATCTGT
GCGGTATTTCACACCGCAATGGTGCACTCTCAGTACAATCTGCTCTGATGCCGCATAGTTAAGCCAGTAT
ACACTCCGCTATCGCTACGTGACTGGGTCATGGCTGCGCCCCGACACCCGCCAACACCCGCTGACGCGCC
CTGACGGGCTTGTCTGCTCCCGGCATCCGCTTACAGACAAGCTGTGACCGTCTCCGGGAGCTGCATGTGT
CAGAGGTTTTCACCGTCATCACCGAAACGCGCGAGGCAGCTGCGGTAAAGCTCATCAGCGTGGTCGTGAA
GCGATTCACAGATGTCTGCCTGTTCATCCGCGTCCAGCTCGTTGAGTTTCTCCAGAAGCGTTAATGTCTG
GCTTCTGATAAAGCGGGCCATGTTAAGGGCGGTTTTTTCCTGTTTGGTCACTGATGCCTCCGTGTAAGGG
GGATTTCTGTTCATGGGGGTAATGATACCGATGAAACGAGAGAGGATGCTCACGATACGGGTTACTGATG
ATGAACATGCCCGGTTACTGGAACGTTGTGAGGGTAAACAACTGGCGGTATGGATGCGGCGGGACCAGAG
AAAAATCACTCAGGGTCAATGCCAGCGCTTCGTTAATACAGATGTAGGTGTTCCACAGGGTAGCCAGCAG
CATCCTGCGATGCAGATCCGGAACATAATGGTGCAGGGCGCTGACTTCCGCGTTTCCAGACTTTACGAAA
CACGGAAACCGAAGACCATTCATGTTGTTGCTCAGGTCGCAGACGTTTTGCAGCAGCAGTCGCTTCACGT
TCGCTCGCGTATCGGTGATTCATTCTGCTAACCAGTAAGGCAACCCCGCCAGCCTAGCCGGGTCCTCAAC
GACAGGAGCACGATCATGCGCACCCGTGGGGCCGCCATGCCGGCGATAATGGCCTGCTTCTCGCCGAAAC
GTTTGGTGGCGGGACCAGTGACGAAGGCTTGAGCGAGGGCGTGCAAGATTCCGAATACCGCAAGCGACAG
GCCGATCATCGTCGCGCTCCAGCGAAAGCGGTCCTCGCCGAAAATGACCCAGAGCGCTGCCGGCACCTGT
CCTACGAGTTGCATGATAAAGAAGACAGTCATAAGTGCGGCGACGATAGTCATGCCCCGCGCCCACCGGA
AGGAGCTGACTGGGTTGAAGGCTCTCAAGGGCATCGGTCGAGATCCCGGTGCCTAATGAGTGAGCTAACT
TACATTAATTGCGTTGCGCTCACTGCCCGCTTTCCAGTCGGGAAACCTGTCGTGCCAGCTGCATTAATGA
ATCGGCCAACGCGCGGGGAGAGGCGGTTTGCGTATTGGGCGCCAGGGTGGTTTTTCTTTTCACCAGTGAG
ACGGGCAACAGCTGATTGCCCTTCACCGCCTGGCCCTGAGAGAGTTGCAGCAAGCGGTCCACGCTGGTTT
GCCCCAGCAGGCGAAAATCCTGTTTGATGGTGGTTAACGGCGGGATATAACATGAGCTGTCTTCGGTATC
GTCGTATCCCACTACCGAGATATCCGCACCAACGCGCAGCCCGGACTCGGTAATGGCGCGCATTGCGCCC
AGCGCCATCTGATCGTTGGCAACCAGCATCGCAGTGGGAACGATGCCCTCATTCAGCATTTGCATGGTTT
GTTGAAAACCGGACATGGCACTCCAGTCGCCTTCCCGTTCCGCTATCGGCTGAATTTGATTGCGAGTGAG
ATATTTATGCCAGCCAGCCAGACGCAGACGCGCCGAGACAGAACTTAATGGGCCCGCTAACAGCGCGATT
TGCTGGTGACCCAATGCGACCAGATGCTCCACGCCCAGTCGCGTACCGTCTTCATGGGAGAAAATAATAC
TGTTGATGGGTGTCTGGTCAGAGACATCAAGAAATAACGCCGGAACATTAGTGCAGGCAGCTTCCACAGC
AATGGCATCCTGGTCATCCAGCGGATAGTTAATGATCAGCCCACTGACGCGTTGCGCGAGAAGATTGTGC
ACCGCCGCTTTACAGGCTTCGACGCCGCTTCGTTCTACCATCGACACCACCACGCTGGCACCCAGTTGAT
CGGCGCGAGATTTAATCGCCGCGACAATTTGCGACGGCGCGTGCAGGGCCAGACTGGAGGTGGCAACGCC
AATCAGCAACGACTGTTTGCCCGCCAGTTGTTGTGCCACGCGGTTGGGAATGTAATTCAGCTCCGCCATC
GCCGCTTCCACTTTTTCCCGCGTTTTCGCAGAAACGTGGCTGGCCTGGTTCACCACGCGGGAAACGGTCT
GATAAGAGACACCGGCATACTCTGCGACATCGTATAACGTTACTGGTTTCACATTCACCACCCTGAATTG
ACTCTCTTCCGGGCGCTATCATGCCATACCGCGAAAGGTTTTGCGCCATTCGATGGTGTCCGGGATCTCG
ACGCTCTCCCTTATGCGACTCCTGCATTAGGAAGCAGCCCAGTAGTAGGTTGAGGCCGTTGAGCACCGCC
GCCGCAAGGAATGGTGCATGCAAGGAGATGGCGCCCAACAGTCCCCCGGCCACGGGGCCTGCCACCATAC
CCACGCCGAAACAAGCGCTCATGAGCCCGAAGTGGCGAGCCCGATCTTCCCCATCGGTGATGTCGGCGAT
ATAGGCGCCAGCAACCGCACCTGTGGCGCCGGTGATGCCGGCCACGATGCGTCCGGCGTAGAGGATCGAG
ATCTCGATCCCGCGAAATTAATACGACTCACTATAGGGGAATTGTGAGCGGATAACAATTCCCCTCTAGA
AATAATTTTGTTTAACTTTAAGAAGGAGATATACCATGAGCAAGCATCACCATCATTCAGGCCATCACCA
TACCGGACACCACCATCATTCAGGCAGTCATCACCATTCCGGATCTGCTGCGGGTGGCGAAGAAGATAAG
AAACCGGCAGGTGGCGAAGGTGGCGGTGCCCATATCAACCTGAAAGTGAAAGGTCAAGACGGCAACGAAG
TCTTTTTCCGCATCAAACGTTCTACCCAGCTGAAAAAGCTGATGAACGCATACTGTGACCGTCAGTCTGT
AGACATGACCGCAATTGCTTTCCTGTTTGATGGTCGTCGCCTGCGTGCGGAACAGACCCCGGATGAACTG
GAGATGGAAGATGGCGACGAAATCGACGCAATGCTTCATCAGACTGGTGGCATGCCGAGCGCGCTGGATG
CGATTGTGGCGGATGTACGTGAGGATGTTGCAGCCCGTGAGGCAGTTGTTCCCTTCGACGAGATTAAGGA
ACGTGCCGCCCGTGCCCCACCGCCACGTGACGTTTTGGCAGCCTTACGTGCTCCTGGGGTTGGGATCATC
GCCTTATACTTACGTAAGTCACCTTCCGGTCTCGACGTAGAGCGTGACCCAATCGAGTACGCAAAGACGG
CTGAGAAGTACGCTGTAGCATTGGTCGTTTACACGGACGAGAAGTACTGGAATGGATCCTACGAGGACTT
AGAGAAGATCCGTTCCGCTGTAGACATCCCAGTAATCTGTTTCGACTTCATCGTAGACCCATACCAAATC
TACTTGGCTCGTGCTTACCAAGCCGACGCAATCGTTCTCCTTCTTAGTGTTTTGGACGACGAGCAATACC
GTCAACTTGCCGCCGTAGCACACTCTTTAAATATGGGAGTCATCGTTGACGTACACACTGAAGAGGAGTT
AGAGCGTGCTCTCAAGGCAGGTGCTGAGATCATCGGGATCGTAAATCAAGACTTAAAGACGTTCGAGGTC
GACCGTAATACTGCAGAGCGTCTTGGTCGTCTCGCCCGTGAGCGTGGTTTCACTGGTGTCCTCTTGGCAG
TAGGTGGTTACTCGACTAAAGAGGAGCTTAAGTCAATGCGTGGGTTGTTCGACGCTGTTCTCATCGGTGA
GTCTCTGATGCGCGCGCCGGATCCGGAAAAAGCGATTCGCGAACTGGTGGGCTAATAA
Features (pLannotate 1.2.2; 18 found; start..end, strand, type, name):
     10..59      +  CDS            SET1 (fragment): solubility-enhancement tag derived from T7 phage gene 10B
     67..114     +  terminator     T7 terminator: transcription terminator for bacteriophage T7 RNA polymerase
    151..579     +  rep_origin     f1 ori (sequence partly withheld): f1 bacteriophage origin of replication; arrow indicates direction of (+) strand synthesis
    632..689     +  promoter       AmpR promoter (fragment): bla
    698..1513    -  CDS            KanR: aminoglycoside phosphotransferase; aph(3')-Ia; confers resistance to kanamycin in bacteria or G418 (Geneticin®) in eukaryotes
   1635..2223    +  rep_origin     ori: high-copy-number ColE1/pMB1/pBR322/pUC origin of replication
   2409..2548    -  misc_feature   bom: basis of mobility region from pBR322
   2650..2841    -  CDS            rop: Rop protein, which maintains plasmids at low copy number; rop
   2858..3238    +  CDS            YPB1_ECOLX: Protein predicted: Swiss-Prot protein existence level 4. From Escherichia coli.
   3310..3601    -  CDS            TcR (fragment): tetracycline efflux protein; tet; confers resistance to tetracycline
   3616..3637    -  protein_bind   CAP binding site: CAP binding activates transcription in the presence of cAMP. E. coli catabolite activator protein
   3650..4732    -  CDS            lacI: lac repressor; lacI; The lac repressor binds to the lac operator to inhibit transcription in E. coli. This inhibition can be relieved by adding lactose or isopropyl-β-D-thiogalactopyranoside (IPTG).
   4733..4810    -  promoter       lacI promoter: lacI
   4818..5097    -  CDS            TcR (fragment): tetracycline efflux protein; tet; confers resistance to tetracycline
   5119..5137    +  promoter       T7 promoter: promoter for bacteriophage T7 RNA polymerase
   5138..5162    +  protein_bind   lac operator: The lac repressor binds to the lac operator to inhibit transcription in E. coli. This inhibition can be relieved by adding lactose or isopropyl-β-D-thiogalactopyranoside (IPTG). lac repressor encoded by lacI
   5177..5199    +  RBS            RBS: efficient ribosome binding site from bacteriophage T7 gene 10 (Olins and Rangwala, 1989)
   5287..5571    +  CDS            SUMO1 (fragment): SUMO1_ORYSJ - Also known as SMT3, SUM1. Experimental evidence at protein level: Swiss-Prot protein existence level 1. Ubiquitin-like protein which can be covalently attached to target lysines as a monomer. Does not seem to be involved in protein degradation and may function as an antagonist of ubiquitin in the degradation process (By similarity). From Oryza sativa subsp. japonica (Rice).
