[The description below was written by a language model from this plasmid's Addgene catalogue record and pLannotate feature annotations shown in this document.]
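Description:
pET28-hisSumo-KE-Des27.11 is a bacterial expression plasmid of 6,348 nt, built on the pET28 backbone, for producing a computationally designed synthetic Kemp eliminase, variant Des27.11, in E. coli. It is selected with kanamycin through an aph(3')-Ia KanR cassette and replicates from a ColE1/pMB1-type origin. The annotation also finds the bom mobility region and the rop gene next to the origin. Rop normally moderates copy number, although the catalogue entry lists the plasmid as high copy. An f1 origin is present, along with short fragments of a tetracycline resistance gene and an AmpR promoter that appear to be non-functional backbone remnants.

The expression cassette is the standard pET arrangement: a T7 promoter immediately followed by a lac operator, then the strong T7 gene 10 ribosome binding site, with a T7 terminator downstream. A plasmid-borne lacI gene under its own promoter supplies lac repressor, so transcription is held off until induction with IPTG in a host that provides T7 RNA polymerase. According to the record, the open reading frame begins with an N-terminal 12xHis tag fused to bdSUMO, followed by the KE-Des27.11 insert, which was introduced by Golden Gate cloning. The automated annotation picks up the SUMO module only as a partial match to a rice SUMO1 homologue. It does not annotate the His tag or the designed enzyme itself, which presumably occupies the unannotated stretch between the SUMO segment and the terminator. The histidine tag allows metal-affinity purification, while SUMO fusions typically aid solubility and can be removed by a SUMO-specific protease. The plasmid is intended for recombinant expression of this designed enzyme.
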