Addgene plasmid #248006: pET28-hisSumo-KE-Des27.11
Purpose: Expression of synthetic Kemp eliminase (Des27.11)
Depositing lab: Sarel Fleishman. Depositing organization: Weizmann Institute of Science. Publication: Complete computational design of high-efficiency Kemp elimination enzymes. Listov D, Vos E, Hoffka G, Hoch SY, Berg A, Hamer-Rogotner S, Dym O, Kamerlin SCL, Fleishman SJ. Nature. 2025 Jul;643(8074):1421-1427. doi: 10.1038/s41586-025-09136-2. Epub 2025 Jun 18. PubMed 40533551.
Backbone
  Vector backbone: pET28
  Vector type: Bacterial Expression
Growth in bacteria
  Bacterial resistance: Kanamycin, 50 μg/mL
  Growth temperature: 37°C
  Growth strain: DH5alpha
  Copy number: High Copy
Gene/Insert
  Gene/Insert name: KE-Des27.11
  Species: Synthetic
  Promoter: T7
  Tag / fusion protein: 12xHis-bdSumo (N terminal on insert)
  Cloning method: Golden Gate
Terms and licenses: Academic/Nonprofit Terms; Industry Terms: Not Available to Industry
How to cite: pET28-hisSumo-KE-Des27.11 was a gift from Sarel Fleishman (Addgene plasmid # 248006 ; http://n2t.net/addgene:248006 ; RRID:Addgene_248006)
